>Addgene plasmid #136058 | pSpCas9(BB)-2A-GFP-G3BP1(1) | addgene full sequence | sequence record 269653 | Addgene NGS Result
CTGCGCGCTGCCTTCGCCCCGTGCCCCGCTCCGCCGCCGCCTCGCGCCGCCCGCCCCGGCTCTGACTGAC
CGCGTTACTCCCACAGGTGAGCGGGCGGGACGGCCCTTCTCCTCCGGGCTGTAATTAGCTGAGCAAGAGG
TAAGGGTTTAAGGGATGGTTGGTTGGTGGGGTATTAATGTTTAATTACCTGGAGCACCTGCCTGAAATCA
CTTTTTTTCAGGTTGGACCGGTGCCACCATGGACTATAAGGACCACGACGGAGACTACAAGGATCATGAT
ATTGATTACAAAGACGATGACGATAAGATGGCCCCAAAGAAGAAGCGGAAGGTCGGTATCCACGGAGTCC
CAGCAGCCGACAAGAAGTACAGCATCGGCCTGGACATCGGCACCAACTCTGTGGGCTGGGCCGTGATCAC
CGACGAGTACAAGGTGCCCAGCAAGAAATTCAAGGTGCTGGGCAACACCGACCGGCACAGCATCAAGAAG
AACCTGATCGGAGCCCTGCTGTTCGACAGCGGCGAAACAGCCGAGGCCACCCGGCTGAAGAGAACCGCCA
GAAGAAGATACACCAGACGGAAGAACCGGATCTGCTATCTGCAAGAGATCTTCAGCAACGAGATGGCCAA
GGTGGACGACAGCTTCTTCCACAGACTGGAAGAGTCCTTCCTGGTGGAAGAGGATAAGAAGCACGAGCGG
CACCCCATCTTCGGCAACATCGTGGACGAGGTGGCCTACCACGAGAAGTACCCCACCATCTACCACCTGA
GAAAGAAACTGGTGGACAGCACCGACAAGGCCGACCTGCGGCTGATCTATCTGGCCCTGGCCCACATGAT
CAAGTTCCGGGGCCACTTCCTGATCGAGGGCGACCTGAACCCCGACAACAGCGACGTGGACAAGCTGTTC
ATCCAGCTGGTGCAGACCTACAACCAGCTGTTCGAGGAAAACCCCATCAACGCCAGCGGCGTGGACGCCA
AGGCCATCCTGTCTGCCAGACTGAGCAAGAGCAGACGGCTGGAAAATCTGATCGCCCAGCTGCCCGGCGA
GAAGAAGAATGGCCTGTTCGGAAACCTGATTGCCCTGAGCCTGGGCCTGACCCCCAACTTCAAGAGCAAC
TTCGACCTGGCCGAGGATGCCAAACTGCAGCTGAGCAAGGACACCTACGACGACGACCTGGACAACCTGC
TGGCCCAGATCGGCGACCAGTACGCCGACCTGTTTCTGGCCGCCAAGAACCTGTCCGACGCCATCCTGCT
GAGCGACATCCTGAGAGTGAACACCGAGATCACCAAGGCCCCCCTGAGCGCCTCTATGATCAAGAGATAC
GACGAGCACCACCAGGACCTGACCCTGCTGAAAGCTCTCGTGCGGCAGCAGCTGCCTGAGAAGTACAAAG
AGATTTTCTTCGACCAGAGCAAGAACGGCTACGCCGGCTACATTGACGGCGGAGCCAGCCAGGAAGAGTT
CTACAAGTTCATCAAGCCCATCCTGGAAAAGATGGACGGCACCGAGGAACTGCTCGTGAAGCTGAACAGA
GAGGACCTGCTGCGGAAGCAGCGGACCTTCGACAACGGCAGCATCCCCCACCAGATCCACCTGGGAGAGC
TGCACGCCATTCTGCGGCGGCAGGAAGATTTTTACCCATTCCTGAAGGACAACCGGGAAAAGATCGAGAA
GATCCTGACCTTCCGCATCCCCTACTACGTGGGCCCTCTGGCCAGGGGAAACAGCAGATTCGCCTGGATG
ACCAGAAAGAGCGAGGAAACCATCACCCCCTGGAACTTCGAGGAAGTGGTGGACAAGGGCGCTTCCGCCC
AGAGCTTCATCGAGCGGATGACCAACTTCGATAAGAACCTGCCCAACGAGAAGGTGCTGCCCAAGCACAG
CCTGCTGTACGAGTACTTCACCGTGTATAACGAGCTGACCAAAGTGAAATACGTGACCGAGGGAATGAGA
AAGCCCGCCTTCCTGAGCGGCGAGCAGAAAAAGGCCATCGTGGACCTGCTGTTCAAGACCAACCGGAAAG
TGACCGTGAAGCAGCTGAAAGAGGACTACTTCAAGAAAATCGAGTGCTTCGACTCCGTGGAAATCTCCGG
CGTGGAAGATCGGTTCAACGCCTCCCTGGGCACATACCACGATCTGCTGAAAATTATCAAGGACAAGGAC
TTCCTGGACAATGAGGAAAACGAGGACATTCTGGAAGATATCGTGCTGACCCTGACACTGTTTGAGGACA
GAGAGATGATCGAGGAACGGCTGAAAACCTATGCCCACCTGTTCGACGACAAAGTGATGAAGCAGCTGAA
GCGGCGGAGATACACCGGCTGGGGCAGGCTGAGCCGGAAGCTGATCAACGGCATCCGGGACAAGCAGTCC
GGCAAGACAATCCTGGATTTCCTGAAGTCCGACGGCTTCGCCAACAGAAACTTCATGCAGCTGATCCACG
ACGACAGCCTGACCTTTAAAGAGGACATCCAGAAAGCCCAGGTGTCCGGCCAGGGCGATAGCCTGCACGA
GCACATTGCCAATCTGGCCGGCAGCCCCGCCATTAAGAAGGGCATCCTGCAGACAGTGAAGGTGGTGGAC
GAGCTCGTGAAAGTGATGGGCCGGCACAAGCCCGAGAACATCGTGATCGAAATGGCCAGAGAGAACCAGA
CCACCCAGAAGGGACAGAAGAACAGCCGCGAGAGAATGAAGCGGATCGAAGAGGGCATCAAAGAGCTGGG
CAGCCAGATCCTGAAAGAACACCCCGTGGAAAACACCCAGCTGCAGAACGAGAAGCTGTACCTGTACTAC
CTGCAGAATGGGCGGGATATGTACGTGGACCAGGAACTGGACATCAACCGGCTGTCCGACTACGATGTGG
ACCATATCGTGCCTCAGAGCTTTCTGAAGGACGACTCCATCGACAACAAGGTGCTGACCAGAAGCGACAA
GAACCGGGGCAAGAGCGACAACGTGCCCTCCGAAGAGGTCGTGAAGAAGATGAAGAACTACTGGCGGCAG
CTGCTGAACGCCAAGCTGATTACCCAGAGAAAGTTCGACAATCTGACCAAGGCCGAGAGAGGCGGCCTGA
GCGAACTGGATAAGGCCGGCTTCATCAAGAGACAGCTGGTGGAAACCCGGCAGATCACAAAGCACGTGGC
ACAGATCCTGGACTCCCGGATGAACACTAAGTACGACGAGAATGACAAGCTGATCCGGGAAGTGAAAGTG
ATCACCCTGAAGTCCAAGCTGGTGTCCGATTTCCGGAAGGATTTCCAGTTTTACAAAGTGCGCGAGATCA
ACAACTACCACCACGCCCACGACGCCTACCTGAACGCCGTCGTGGGAACCGCCCTGATCAAAAAGTACCC
TAAGCTGGAAAGCGAGTTCGTGTACGGCGACTACAAGGTGTACGACGTGCGGAAGATGATCGCCAAGAGC
GAGCAGGAAATCGGCAAGGCTACCGCCAAGTACTTCTTCTACAGCAACATCATGAACTTTTTCAAGACCG
AGATTACCCTGGCCAACGGCGAGATCCGGAAGCGGCCTCTGATCGAGACAAACGGCGAAACCGGGGAGAT
CGTGTGGGATAAGGGCCGGGATTTTGCCACCGTGCGGAAAGTGCTGAGCATGCCCCAAGTGAATATCGTG
AAAAAGACCGAGGTGCAGACAGGCGGCTTCAGCAAAGAGTCTATCCTGCCCAAGAGGAACAGCGATAAGC
TGATCGCCAGAAAGAAGGACTGGGACCCTAAGAAGTACGGCGGCTTCGACAGCCCCACCGTGGCCTATTC
TGTGCTGGTGGTGGCCAAAGTGGAAAAGGGCAAGTCCAAGAAACTGAAGAGTGTGAAAGAGCTGCTGGGG
ATCACCATCATGGAAAGAAGCAGCTTCGAGAAGAATCCCATCGACTTTCTGGAAGCCAAGGGCTACAAAG
AAGTGAAAAAGGACCTGATCATCAAGCTGCCTAAGTACTCCCTGTTCGAGCTGGAAAACGGCCGGAAGAG
AATGCTGGCCTCTGCCGGCGAACTGCAGAAGGGAAACGAACTGGCCCTGCCCTCCAAATATGTGAACTTC
CTGTACCTGGCCAGCCACTATGAGAAGCTGAAGGGCTCCCCCGAGGATAATGAGCAGAAACAGCTGTTTG
TGGAACAGCACAAGCACTACCTGGACGAGATCATCGAGCAGATCAGCGAGTTCTCCAAGAGAGTGATCCT
GGCCGACGCTAATCTGGACAAAGTGCTGTCCGCCTACAACAAGCACCGGGATAAGCCCATCAGAGAGCAG
GCCGAGAATATCATCCACCTGTTTACCCTGACCAATCTGGGAGCCCCTGCCGCCTTCAAGTACTTTGACA
CCACCATCGACCGGAAGAGGTACACCAGCACCAAAGAGGTGCTGGACGCCACCCTGATCCACCAGAGCAT
CACCGGCCTGTACGAGACACGGATCGACCTGTCTCAGCTGGGAGGCGACAAAAGGCCGGCGGCCACGAAA
AAGGCCGGCCAGGCAAAAAAGAAAAAGGAATTCGGCAGTGGAGAGGGCAGAGGAAGTCTGCTAACATGCG
GTGACGTCGAGGAGAATCCTGGCCCAGTGAGCAAGGGCGAGGAGCTGTTCACCGGGGTGGTGCCCATCCT
GGTCGAGCTGGACGGCGACGTAAACGGCCACAAGTTCAGCGTGTCCGGCGAGGGCGAGGGCGATGCCACC
TACGGCAAGCTGACCCTGAAGTTCATCTGCACCACCGGCAAGCTGCCCGTGCCCTGGCCCACCCTCGTGA
CCACCCTGACCTACGGCGTGCAGTGCTTCAGCCGCTACCCCGACCACATGAAGCAGCACGACTTCTTCAA
GTCCGCCATGCCCGAAGGCTACGTCCAGGAGCGCACCATCTTCTTCAAGGACGACGGCAACTACAAGACC
CGCGCCGAGGTGAAGTTCGAGGGCGACACCCTGGTGAACCGCATCGAGCTGAAGGGCATCGACTTCAAGG
AGGACGGCAACATCCTGGGGCACAAGCTGGAGTACAACTACAACAGCCACAACGTCTATATCATGGCCGA
CAAGCAGAAGAACGGCATCAAGGTGAACTTCAAGATCCGCCACAACATCGAGGACGGCAGCGTGCAGCTC
GCCGACCACTACCAGCAGAACACCCCCATCGGCGACGGCCCCGTGCTGCTGCCCGACAACCACTACCTGA
GCACCCAGTCCGCCCTGAGCAAAGACCCCAACGAGAAGCGCGATCACATGGTCCTGCTGGAGTTCGTGAC
CGCCGCCGGGATCACTCTCGGCATGGACGAGCTGTACAAGGAATTCTAACTAGAGCTCGCTGATCAGCCT
CGACTGTGCCTTCTAGTTGCCAGCCATCTGTTGTTTGCCCCTCCCCCGTGCCTTCCTTGACCCTGGAAGG
TGCCACTCCCACTGTCCTTTCCTAATAAAATGAGGAAATTGCATCGCATTGTCTGAGTAGGTGTCATTCT
ATTCTGGGGGGTGGGGTGGGGCAGGACAGCAAGGGGGAGGATTGGGAAGAGAATAGCAGGCATGCTGGGG
AGCGGCCGCAGGAACCCCTAGTGATGGAGTTGGCCACTCCCTCTCTGCGCGCTCGCTCGCTCACTGAGGC
CGGGCGACCAAAGGTCGCCCGACGCCCGGGCTTTGCCCGGGCGGCCTCAGTGAGCGAGCGAGCGCGCAGC
TGCCTGCAGGGGCGCCTGATGCGGTATTTTCTCCTTACGCATCTGTGCGGTATTTCACACCGCATA
[95 nt withheld, positions 5737-5831]
T
[46 nt withheld, positions 5833-5878]
C
[141 nt withheld, positions 5880-6020]
CCTTTGACGTTGGAGTCCACGTTCTTT
[37 nt withheld, positions 6048-6084]
ACTCTATCTCGGGCTATTCTTTTGATTTATAAGGGATTTTGCCGATTTCGGTCTATTGGTTAAAAAATGA
GCTGATTTAACAAAAATTTAACGCGAATTTTAACAAAATATTAACGTTTACAATTTTATGGTGCACTCTC
AGTACAATCTGCTCTGATGCCGCATAGTTAAGCCAGCCCCGACACCCGCCAACACCCGCTGACGCGCCCT
GACGGGCTTGTCTGCTCCCGGCATCCGCTTACAGACAAGCTGTGACCGTCTCCGGGAGCTGCATGTGTCA
GAGGTTTTCACCGTCATCACCGAAACGCGCGAGACGAAAGGGCCTCGTGATACGCCTATTTTTATAGGTT
AATGTCATGATAATAATGGTTTCTTAGACGTCAGGTGGCACTTTTCGGGGAAATGTGCGCGGAACCCCTA
TTTGTTTATTTTTCTAAATACATTCAAATATGTATCCGCTCATGAGACAATAACCCTGATAAATGCTTCA
ATAATATTGAAAAAGGAAGAGTATGAGTATTCAACATTTCCGTGTCGCCCTTATTCCCTTTTTTGCGGCA
TTTTGCCTTCCTGTTTTTGCTCACCCAGAAACGCTGGTGAAAGTAAAAGATGCTGAAGATCAGTTGGGTG
CACGAGTGGGTTACATCGAACTGGATCTCAACAGCGGTAAGATCCTTGAGAGTTTTCGCCCCGAAGAACG
TTTTCCAATGATGAGCACTTTTAAAGTTCTGCTATGTGGCGCGGTATTATCCCGTATTGACGCCGGGCAA
GAGCAACTCGGTCGCCGCATACACTATTCTCAGAATGACTTGGTTGAGTACTCACCAGTCACAGAAAAGC
ATCTTACGGATGGCATGACAGTAAGAGAATTATGCAGTGCTGCCATAACCATGAGTGATAACACTGCGGC
CAACTTACTTCTGACAACGATCGGAGGACCGAAGGAGCTAACCGCTTTTTTGCACAACATGGGGGATCAT
GTAACTCGCCTTGATCGTTGGGAACCGGAGCTGAATGAAGCCATACCAAACGACGAGCGTGACACCACGA
TGCCTGTAGCAATGGCAACAACGTTGCGCAAACTATTAACTGGCGAACTACTTACTCTAGCTTCCCGGCA
ACAATTAATAGACTGGATGGAGGCGGATAAAGTTGCAGGACCACTTCTGCGCTCGGCCCTTCCGGCTGGC
TGGTTTATTGCTGATAAATCTGGAGCCGGTGAGCGTGGAAGCCGCGGTATCATTGCAGCACTGGGGCCAG
ATGGTAAGCCCTCCCGTATCGTAGTTATCTACACGACGGGGAGTCAGGCAACTATGGATGAACGAAATAG
ACAGATCGCTGAGATAGGTGCCTCACTGATTAAGCATTGGTAACTGTCAGACCAAGTTTACTCATATATA
CTTTAGATTGATTTAAAACTTCATTTTTAATTTAAAAGGATCTAGGTGAAGATCCTTTTTGATAATCTCA
TGACCAAAATCCCTTAACGTGAGTTTTCGTTCCACTGAGCGTCAGACCCCGTAGAAAAGATCAAAGGATC
TTCTTGAGATCCTTTTTTTCTGCGCGTAATCTGCTGCTTGCAAACAAAAAAACCACCGCTACCAGCGGTG
GTTTGTTTGCCGGATCAAGAGCTACCAACTCTTTTTCCGAAGGTAACTGGCTTCAGCAGAGCGCAGATAC
CAAATACTGTTCTTCTAGTGTAGCCGTAGTTAGGCCACCACTTCAAGAACTCTGTAGCACCGCCTACATA
CCTCGCTCTGCTAATCCTGTTACCAGTGGCTGCTGCCAGTGGCGATAAGTCGTGTCTTACCGGGTTGGAC
TCAAGACGATAGTTACCGGATAAGGCGCAGCGGTCGGGCTGAACGGGGGGTTCGTGCACACAGCCCAGCT
TGGAGCGAACGACCTACACCGAACTGAGATACCTACAGCGTGAGCTATGAGAAAGCGCCACGCTTCCCGA
AGGGAGAAAGGCGGACAGGTATCCGGTAAGCGGCAGGGTCGGAACAGGAGAGCGCACGAGGGAGCTTCCA
GGGGGAAACGCCTGGTATCTTTATAGTCCTGTCGGGTTTCGCCACCTCTGACTTGAGCGTCGATTTTTGT
GATGCTCGTCAGGGGGGCGGAGCCTATGGAAAAACGCCAGCAACGCGGCCTTTTTACGGTTCCTGGCCTT
TTGCTGGCCTTTTGCTCACATGTGAGGGCCTATTTCCCATGATTCCTTCATATTTGCATATACGATACAA
GGCTGTTAGAGAGATAATTGGAATTAATTTGACTGTAAACACAAAGATATTAGTACAAAATACGTGACGT
AGAAAGTAATAATTTCTTGGGTAGTTTGCAGTTTTAAAATTATGTTTTAAAATGGACTATCATATGCTTA
CCGTAACTTGAAAGTATTTCGATTTCTTGGCTTTATATATCTTGTGGAAAGGACGAAACACCGTAGTCCC
CTGCTGGTCGGGCGTTTTAGAGCTAGAAATAGCAAGTTAAAATAAGGCTAGTCCGTTATCAACTTGAAAA
AGTGGCACCGAGTCGGTGCTTTTTTGTTTTAGAGCTAGAAATAGCAAGTTAAAATAAGGCTAGTCCGTTT
TTAGCGCGTGCGCCAATTCTGCAGACAAATGGCTCTAGAGGTACCCGTTACATAACTTACGGTAAATGGC
CCGCCTGGCTGACCGCCCAACGACCCCCGCCCATTGACGTCAATAGTAACGCCAATAGGGACTTTCCATT
GACGTCAATGGGTGGAGTATTTACGGTAAACTGCCCACTTGGCAGTACATCAAGTGTATCATATGCCAAG
TACGCCCCCTATTGACGTCAATGACGGTAAATGGCCCGCCTGGCATTGTGCCCAGTACATGACCTTATGG
GACTTTCCTACTTGGCAGTACATCTACGTATTAGTCATCGCTATTACCATGGTCGAGGTGAGCCCCACGT
TCTGCTTCACTCTCCCCATCTCCCCCCCCTCCCCACCCCCAATTTTGTATTTATTTATTTTTTAATTATT
TTGTGCAGCGATGGGGGCGGGGGGGGGGGGGGGGGGNGGGSSSMGGGGGNGGGGGGGGGGGGGGGGGGSG
RGGGGSGGGGCGGGGCGAGGCGGAGAGGTGCGGCGGCAGCCAATCAGAGCGGCGCGCTCCGAAAGTTTCC
TTTTATGGCGAGGCGGCGGCGGCGGCGGCCCTATAAAAAGCGAAGCGCGCGGCGGGCGGGAGTCG
Features (pLannotate 1.2.2; 20 found; start..end, strand, type, name):
    359..1960    +  CDS            Cas9(N): N-terminal portion of Streptococcus pyogenes Cas9 (Zetsche et al., 2015)
   1961..4459    +  CDS            Cas9(C): C-terminal portion of Streptococcus pyogenes Cas9 (Zetsche et al., 2015)
   4460..4507    +  CDS            nucleoplasmin NLS: bipartite nuclear localization signal from nucleoplasmin
   4577..5290    +  CDS            EGFP: EGFP is a basic (constitutively fluorescent) green fluorescent protein published in 1996, derived from Aequorea victoria. It is reported to be a rapidly-maturing weak dimer with moderate acid sensitivity.
   5324..5435    +  polyA_signal   bGH poly(A) signal: bovine growth hormone polyadenylation signal
   5540..5680    +  repeat_region  AAV2 ITR: inverted terminal repeat of adeno-associated virus serotype 2 inverted
   5685..5736    -  misc_feature   bom (fragment): basis of mobility region from pBR322
   5755..6210    +  rep_origin     f1 ori (sequence partly withheld): f1 bacteriophage origin of replication; arrow indicates direction of (+) strand synthesis
   6211..6260    -  misc_feature   bom (fragment): basis of mobility region from pBR322
   6362..6397    -  CDS            rop (fragment): Rop protein, which maintains plasmids at low copy number; rop
   6492..6596    +  promoter       AmpR promoter: bla
   6597..7457    +  CDS            AmpR: β-lactamase; bla; confers resistance to ampicillin, carbenicillin, and related antibiotics
   7628..8216    +  rep_origin     ori: high-copy-number ColE1/pMB1/pBR322/pUC origin of replication
   8278..8518    +  promoter       U6 promoter: RNA polymerase III promoter for human U6 snRNA
   8548..8623    +  misc_RNA       gRNA scaffold: guide RNA scaffold for the Streptococcus pyogenes CRISPR/Cas9 system
   8630..8673    +  misc_RNA       gRNA scaffold (fragment): guide RNA scaffold for the Streptococcus pyogenes CRISPR/Cas9 system
   8720..9005    +  enhancer       CMV enhancer: human cytomegalovirus immediate early enhancer; contains an 18-bp deletion relative to the standard CMV enhancer
   9007..9128    +  promoter       chicken β-actin promoter (fragment): contains a 21-bp deletion relative to the standard chicken β-actin promoter
   9145..9292    +  promoter       chicken β-actin promoter (fragment): contains a 21-bp deletion relative to the standard chicken β-actin promoter
   9293..221     +  intron         hybrid intron (across the origin): hybrid between chicken β-actin (CBA) and minute virus of mice (MMV) introns (Gray et al., 2011)
