[The description below was written by a language model from this plasmid's Addgene catalogue record and pLannotate feature annotations shown in this document.]
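Description:
pSpCas9(BB)-2A-GFP-G3BP1(1) is a mammalian expression plasmid of about 9.3 kb that delivers all components needed for CRISPR/Cas9 targeting of human G3BP1 from a single vector. It is built on the pSpCas9(BB)-2A-GFP backbone, into which a guide sequence against G3BP1 (the first of the guides the name implies) has been cloned. In bacteria it is maintained through a high-copy ColE1/pUC-type origin and selected with ampicillin via the β-lactamase gene. An f1 phage origin is also present, along with short bom and rop fragments and a single AAV2 ITR annotation that appear to be remnants of the backbone's history rather than functional units.

Two expression units work together. A human U6 RNA polymerase III promoter drives the G3BP1-specific spacer, which lies in the gap between the promoter and the annotated Streptococcus pyogenes gRNA scaffold, yielding a single guide RNA. Downstream, a hybrid promoter composed of the CMV enhancer, chicken β-actin promoter and a hybrid intron drives S. pyogenes Cas9, which the annotation software splits into N- and C-terminal portions although they are contiguous. Cas9 is followed by a nucleoplasmin nuclear localization signal and then EGFP, with a bovine growth hormone polyadenylation signal terminating the transcript. The 2A peptide indicated by the backbone name is not annotated but would occupy the short interval between the NLS and EGFP, allowing Cas9 and EGFP to be produced as separate proteins from one message.

Because EGFP marks cells expressing Cas9, transfected cells can be identified or sorted by fluorescence. The plasmid is suited to disrupting G3BP1 in human cells, for example to generate knockout lines. The associated work concerns RNA decay involving UPF1 and G3BP1.
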