Addgene plasmid #136058: pSpCas9(BB)-2A-GFP-G3BP1(1)
Purpose: G3BP1 gRNA (#1) inserted into the pSpCas9(BB)-2A-GFP plasmid (GTAGTCCCCTGCTGGTCGGGC)
Depositing lab: Anthony Leung. Depositing organization: Johns Hopkins School of Public Health. Publication: Structure-Mediated RNA Decay by UPF1 and G3BP1. Fischer JW, Busa VF, Shao Y, Leung AKL. Mol Cell. 2020 Apr 2;78(1):70-84.e6. doi: 10.1016/j.molcel.2020.01.021. Epub 2020 Feb 3. PubMed 32017897.
Backbone
  Vector backbone: pSpCas9(BB)-2A-GFP
  Vector type: Mammalian Expression
Growth in bacteria
  Bacterial resistance: Ampicillin, 100 μg/mL
  Growth temperature: 37°C
  Growth strain: DH5alpha
  Copy number: Unknown
Gene/Insert
  Gene/Insert name: G3BP1
  gRNA/shRNA sequence: GTAGTCCCCTGCTGGTCGGGC
  Species: H. sapiens (human)
  GenBank ID: NM_005754.3
  Entrez Gene: G3BP1 (a.k.a. G3BP, HDH-VIII)
Terms and licenses: Academic/Nonprofit Terms; Industry Terms: Not Available to Industry
How to cite: pSpCas9(BB)-2A-GFP-G3BP1(1) was a gift from Anthony Leung (Addgene plasmid # 136058 ; http://n2t.net/addgene:136058 ; RRID:Addgene_136058)
